Addgene plasmid #237298: pSB-XPRESSO-hSpCas9-EGFP
Purpose: Sleeping Beauty XPRESSO vector for Cas9-EGFP expression
Depositing lab: Lior Gepstein. Depositing organization: Technion - Israel Institute of Technology. Publication: XPRESSO: Rapid genetic engineering of human pluripotent stem cells for durable overexpression using a modular anti-silencing vector. Wexler Y, Grinstein H, Huber I, Glatstein S, Ghiringhelli M, Edri O, Landesberg M, Shiff D, Arbel G, Rosh I, Choudhary A, Stern S, Gepstein L. Stem Cell Reports. 2025 Aug 19:102603. doi: 10.1016/j.stemcr.2025.102603. PubMed 40845851.
Backbone
  Vector backbone: pUC19
  Backbone size w/o insert (bp): 8050
  Total vector size (bp): 13113
  Vector type: Mammalian Expression, CRISPR
  Selectable markers: Puromycin
Growth in bacteria
  Bacterial resistance: Ampicillin, 100 μg/mL
  Growth temperature: 37°C
  Growth strain: NEB Stable
  Copy number: High Copy
Gene/Insert
  Gene/Insert name: spCas9
  Species: Stretococcus pyogenes
  Insert size (bp): 4193
  Entrez Gene: cas9 (a.k.a. SD90_RS03825, SD90_03830)
  Promoter: CAG
  Tag / fusion protein: eGFP (C terminal on insert)
  Cloning method: Restriction Enzyme; 5′ cloning site SfiI (not destroyed); 3′ cloning site SfiI (not destroyed)
  Sequencing primers: 5′ GCAACGTGCTGGTTATTGTG; 3′ CATAGCGTAAAAGGAGCAACA
Resource information
  A portion of this plasmid was derived from a plasmid made by: Kowarz et al. Addgene plasmid #60513. Ran et al. Addgene plasmid #48138
Terms and licenses: Academic/Nonprofit Terms; Industry Terms: Not Available to Industry
How to cite: pSB-XPRESSO-hSpCas9-EGFP was a gift from Lior Gepstein (Addgene plasmid # 237298 ; http://n2t.net/addgene:237298 ; RRID:Addgene_237298)
