[The description below was written by a language model from this plasmid's Addgene catalogue record and pLannotate feature annotations shown in this document.]
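Description:
pSB-XPRESSO-hSpCas9-EGFP is a roughly 13.1 kb mammalian expression and CRISPR plasmid built on a pUC19 backbone. It is a Sleeping Beauty transposon vector from the XPRESSO system, which the associated publication describes as a modular anti-silencing design for durable overexpression in human pluripotent stem cells. In bacteria it is maintained at high copy through the ColE1/pUC origin and selected with ampicillin via the bla gene and its promoter. The automated feature table does not annotate the Sleeping Beauty inverted repeats or any dedicated anti-silencing element. Their positions therefore cannot be read from this record, although the catalogue entry identifies the vector as a transposon that would be mobilised into the genome by a separately supplied transposase.

The main payload is Streptococcus pyogenes Cas9, placed between two retained SfiI sites and driven by the CAG promoter (CMV enhancer, chicken β-actin promoter and chimeric intron). The Cas9 coding sequence is followed by a nucleoplasmin nuclear localization signal and a C-terminal fluorescent protein. The annotation software labels this protein EBFP, but the catalogue states it is EGFP, a closely related variant. The gap between the NLS and the reporter is unannotated, so the record does not show whether the link is a direct fusion or a peptide linker. A WPRE and bGH polyadenylation signal complete this transcription unit.

A second cassette lies in the opposite orientation and encodes dTomato followed by puromycin N-acetyltransferase, ending in a rabbit β-globin poly(A) signal. Only a fragment of the EF-1α core promoter is annotated nearby, so the promoter for this cassette is not clearly defined. Together these parts allow puromycin selection and red-fluorescence tracking of stably transposed cells that constitutively express fluorescently marked Cas9. No guide RNA cassette is annotated.
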