Features (pLannotate 1.2.2; 21 found; start..end, strand, type, name):
    299..320     -  promoter       SV40 promoter (fragment): SV40 enhancer and early promoter
    324..548     -  polyA_signal   bGH poly(A) signal: bovine growth hormone polyadenylation signal
    587..1175    -  misc_feature   WPRE: woodchuck hepatitis virus posttranscriptional regulatory element
   1203..1919    -  CDS            EBFP: enhanced blue variant of GFP mammalian codon-optimized
   1989..2036    -  CDS            nucleoplasmin NLS: bipartite nuclear localization signal from nucleoplasmin
   2037..4535    -  CDS            Cas9(C): C-terminal portion of Streptococcus pyogenes Cas9 (Zetsche et al., 2015)
   4536..6137    -  CDS            Cas9(N): N-terminal portion of Streptococcus pyogenes Cas9 (Zetsche et al., 2015)
   6211..6288    -  CDS            HBB (fragment): HBB_LEPEU - Experimental evidence at protein level: Swiss-Prot protein existence level 1. Involved in oxygen transport from the lung to the various peripheral tissues. From Lepus europaeus (European hare).
   6286..7302    -  intron         chimeric intron: chimera between introns from chicken β-actin and rabbit β-globin
   7303..7578    -  promoter       chicken β-actin promoter: No description available
   7580..7959    -  enhancer       CMV enhancer: human cytomegalovirus immediate early enhancer
   8419..8479    -  promoter       EF-1α core promoter (fragment): core promoter for human elongation factor EF-1α
   9130..9831    +  CDS            dTomato: dTomato is a basic (constitutively fluorescent) orange fluorescent protein published in 2004, derived from Discosoma sp.. It is reported to be a somewhat slowly-maturing dimer with low acid sensitivity.
   9898..10497   +  CDS            PuroR: puromycin N-acetyltransferase; pac from Streptomyces alboniger; confers resistance to puromycin
  10511..10591   +  CDS            HBB (fragment): HBB_PONPY - Experimental evidence at transcript level: Swiss-Prot protein existence level 2. Involved in oxygen transport from the lung to the various peripheral tissues. From Pongo pygmaeus (Bornean orangutan).
  10662..10717   +  polyA_signal   β-globin poly(A) signal: rabbit β-globin polyadenylation signal (Gil and Proudfoot, 1987)
  11280..11868   -  rep_origin     ori: high-copy-number ColE1/pMB1/pBR322/pUC origin of replication
  12039..12899   -  CDS            AmpR: β-lactamase; bla; confers resistance to ampicillin, carbenicillin, and related antibiotics
  12900..13004   -  promoter       AmpR promoter: bla
  13031..13081   +  misc_feature   bom (fragment): basis of mobility region from pBR322
  13082..13112   -  rep_origin     M13 ori (fragment): M13 bacteriophage origin of replication; arrow indicates direction of (+) strand synthesis
>Addgene plasmid #237298 | pSB-XPRESSO-hSpCas9-EGFP | addgene full sequence | sequence record 484728 | Addgene NGS Result
GGATCCCTATACAGTTGAAGTCGGAAGTTTACATACACTTAAGTTGGAGTCATTAAAACTCGTTTTTCAA
CTACTCCACAAATTTCTTGTTAACAAACAATAGTTTTGGCAAGTCAGTTAGGACATCTACTTTGTGCATG
ACACAAGTCATTTTTCCAACAATTGTTTACAGACAGATTATTTCACTTATAATTCACTGTATCACAATTC
CAGTGGGTCAGAAGTTTACATACACTAAGTTCGACTCCTCTGCAGAATGCGGCGATGTTTCGGTAAGGGG
TCCGCTATCTAGTAGGCCCAGCTGGTTCTTTCCGCCTCAGAAGCCATAGAGCCCACCGCATCCCCAGCAT
GCCTGCTATTGTCTTCCCAATCCTCCCCCTTGCTGTCCTGCCCCACCCCACCCCCCAGAATAGAATGACA
CCTACTCAGACAATGCGATGCAATTTCCTCATTTTATTAGGAAAGGACAGTGGGAGTGGCACCTTCCAGG
GTCAAGGAAGGCACGGGGGAGGGGCAAACAACAGATGGCTGGCAACTAGAAGGCACAGTCGAGGCTGATC
AGCGAGCTCAGGTCGACGGTATCGATGCGGGGAGGCGGCCCAAAGGGAGATCCGACTCGTCTGAGGGCGA
AGGCGAAGACGCGGAAGAGGCCGCAGAGCCGGCAGCAGGCCGCGGGAAGGAAGGTCCGCTGGATTGAGGG
CCGAAGGGACGTAGCAGAAGGACGTCCCGCGCAGAATCCAGGTGGCAACACAGGCGAGCAGCCAAGGAAA
GGACGATGATTTCCCCGACAACACCACGGAATTGTCAGTGCCCAACAGCCGAGCCCCTGTCCAGCAGCGG
GCAAGGCAGGCGGCGATGAGTTCCGCCGTGGCAATAGGGAGGGGGAAAGCGAAAGTCCCGGAAAGGAGCT
GACAGGTGGTGGCAATGCCCCAACCAGTGGGGGTTGCGTCAGCAAACACAGTGCACACCACGCCACGTTG
CCTGACAACGGGCCACAACTCCTCATAAAGAGACAGCAACCAGGATTTATACAAGGAGGAGAAAATGAAA
GCCATACGGGAAGCAATAGCATGATACAAAGGCATTAAAGCAGCGTATCCACATAGCGTAAAAGGAGCAA
CATAGTTAAGAATACCAGTCAATCTTTCACAAATTTTGTAATCCAGAGGTTGATTATCGAAAGCTTGGCC
TGACAGGCCGTCTCACTTGTACAGCTCGTCCATGCCGAGAGTGATCCCGGCGGCGGTCACGAACTCCAGC
AGGACCATGTGATCGCGCTTCTCGTTGGGGTCTTTGCTCAGGGCGGACTGGGTGCTCAGGTAGTGGTTGT
CGGGCAGCAGCACGGGGCCGTCGCCGATGGGGGTGTTCTGCTGGTAGTGGTCGGCGAGCTGCACGCTGCC
GTCCTCGATGTTGTGGCGGATCTTGAAGTTCACCTTGATGCCGTTCTTCTGCTTGTCGGCCATGATATAG
ACGTTGTGGCTGTTGTAGTTGTACTCCAGCTTGTGCCCCAGGATGTTGCCGTCCTCCTTGAAGTCGATGC
CCTTCAGCTCGATGCGGTTCACCAGGGTGTCGCCCTCGAACTTCACCTCGGCGCGGGTCTTGTAGTTGCC
GTCGTCCTTGAAGAAGATGGTGCGCTCCTGGACGTAGCCTTCGGGCATGGCGGACTTGAAGAAGTCGTGC
TGCTTCATGTGGTCGGGGTAGCGGCTGAAGCACTGCACGCCGTAGGTCAGGGTGGTCACGAGGGTGGGCC
AGGGCACGGGCAGCTTGCCGGTGGTGCAGATGAACTTCAGGGTCAGCTTGCCGTAGGTGGCATCGCCCTC
GCCCTCGCCGGACACGCTGAACTTGTGGCCGTTTACGTCGCCGTCCAGCTCGACCAGGATGGGCACCACC
CCGGTGAACAGCTCCTCGCCCTTGCTCACTGGGCCAGGATTCTCCTCGACGTCACCGCATGTTAGCAGAC
TTCCTCTGCCCTCTCCACTGCCGAATTCCTTTTTCTTTTTTGCCTGGCCGGCCTTTTTCGTGGCCGCCGG
CCTTTTGTCGCCTCCCAGCTGAGACAGGTCGATCCGTGTCTCGTACAGGCCGGTGATGCTCTGGTGGATC
AGGGTGGCGTCCAGCACCTCTTTGGTGCTGGTGTACCTCTTCCGGTCGATGGTGGTGTCAAAGTACTTGA
AGGCGGCAGGGGCTCCCAGATTGGTCAGGGTAAACAGGTGGATGATATTCTCGGCCTGCTCTCTGATGGG
CTTATCCCGGTGCTTGTTGTAGGCGGACAGCACTTTGTCCAGATTAGCGTCGGCCAGGATCACTCTCTTG
GAGAACTCGCTGATCTGCTCGATGATCTCGTCCAGGTAGTGCTTGTGCTGTTCCACAAACAGCTGTTTCT
GCTCATTATCCTCGGGGGAGCCCTTCAGCTTCTCATAGTGGCTGGCCAGGTACAGGAAGTTCACATATTT
GGAGGGCAGGGCCAGTTCGTTTCCCTTCTGCAGTTCGCCGGCAGAGGCCAGCATTCTCTTCCGGCCGTTT
TCCAGCTCGAACAGGGAGTACTTAGGCAGCTTGATGATCAGGTCCTTTTTCACTTCTTTGTAGCCCTTGG
CTTCCAGAAAGTCGATGGGATTCTTCTCGAAGCTGCTTCTTTCCATGATGGTGATCCCCAGCAGCTCTTT
CACACTCTTCAGTTTCTTGGACTTGCCCTTTTCCACTTTGGCCACCACCAGCACAGAATAGGCCACGGTG
GGGCTGTCGAAGCCGCCGTACTTCTTAGGGTCCCAGTCCTTCTTTCTGGCGATCAGCTTATCGCTGTTCC
TCTTGGGCAGGATAGACTCTTTGCTGAAGCCGCCTGTCTGCACCTCGGTCTTTTTCACGATATTCACTTG
GGGCATGCTCAGCACTTTCCGCACGGTGGCAAAATCCCGGCCCTTATCCCACACGATCTCCCCGGTTTCG
CCGTTTGTCTCGATCAGAGGCCGCTTCCGGATCTCGCCGTTGGCCAGGGTAATCTCGGTCTTGAAAAAGT
TCATGATGTTGCTGTAGAAGAAGTACTTGGCGGTAGCCTTGCCGATTTCCTGCTCGCTCTTGGCGATCAT
CTTCCGCACGTCGTACACCTTGTAGTCGCCGTACACGAACTCGCTTTCCAGCTTAGGGTACTTTTTGATC
AGGGCGGTTCCCACGACGGCGTTCAGGTAGGCGTCGTGGGCGTGGTGGTAGTTGTTGATCTCGCGCACTT
TGTAAAACTGGAAATCCTTCCGGAAATCGGACACCAGCTTGGACTTCAGGGTGATCACTTTCACTTCCCG
GATCAGCTTGTCATTCTCGTCGTACTTAGTGTTCATCCGGGAGTCCAGGATCTGTGCCACGTGCTTTGTG
ATCTGCCGGGTTTCCACCAGCTGTCTCTTGATGAAGCCGGCCTTATCCAGTTCGCTCAGGCCGCCTCTCT
CGGCCTTGGTCAGATTGTCGAACTTTCTCTGGGTAATCAGCTTGGCGTTCAGCAGCTGCCGCCAGTAGTT
CTTCATCTTCTTCACGACCTCTTCGGAGGGCACGTTGTCGCTCTTGCCCCGGTTCTTGTCGCTTCTGGTC
AGCACCTTGTTGTCGATGGAGTCGTCCTTCAGAAAGCTCTGAGGCACGATATGGTCCACATCGTAGTCGG
ACAGCCGGTTGATGTCCAGTTCCTGGTCCACGTACATATCCCGCCCATTCTGCAGGTAGTACAGGTACAG
CTTCTCGTTCTGCAGCTGGGTGTTTTCCACGGGGTGTTCTTTCAGGATCTGGCTGCCCAGCTCTTTGATG
CCCTCTTCGATCCGCTTCATTCTCTCGCGGCTGTTCTTCTGTCCCTTCTGGGTGGTCTGGTTCTCTCTGG
CCATTTCGATCACGATGTTCTCGGGCTTGTGCCGGCCCATCACTTTCACGAGCTCGTCCACCACCTTCAC
TGTCTGCAGGATGCCCTTCTTAATGGCGGGGCTGCCGGCCAGATTGGCAATGTGCTCGTGCAGGCTATCG
CCCTGGCCGGACACCTGGGCTTTCTGGATGTCCTCTTTAAAGGTCAGGCTGTCGTCGTGGATCAGCTGCA
TGAAGTTTCTGTTGGCGAAGCCGTCGGACTTCAGGAAATCCAGGATTGTCTTGCCGGACTGCTTGTCCCG
GATGCCGTTGATCAGCTTCCGGCTCAGCCTGCCCCAGCCGGTGTATCTCCGCCGCTTCAGCTGCTTCATC
ACTTTGTCGTCGAACAGGTGGGCATAGGTTTTCAGCCGTTCCTCGATCATCTCTCTGTCCTCAAACAGTG
TCAGGGTCAGCACGATATCTTCCAGAATGTCCTCGTTTTCCTCATTGTCCAGGAAGTCCTTGTCCTTGAT
AATTTTCAGCAGATCGTGGTATGTGCCCAGGGAGGCGTTGAACCGATCTTCCACGCCGGAGATTTCCACG
GAGTCGAAGCACTCGATTTTCTTGAAGTAGTCCTCTTTCAGCTGCTTCACGGTCACTTTCCGGTTGGTCT
TGAACAGCAGGTCCACGATGGCCTTTTTCTGCTCGCCGCTCAGGAAGGCGGGCTTTCTCATTCCCTCGGT
CACGTATTTCACTTTGGTCAGCTCGTTATACACGGTGAAGTACTCGTACAGCAGGCTGTGCTTGGGCAGC
ACCTTCTCGTTGGGCAGGTTCTTATCGAAGTTGGTCATCCGCTCGATGAAGCTCTGGGCGGAAGCGCCCT
TGTCCACCACTTCCTCGAAGTTCCAGGGGGTGATGGTTTCCTCGCTCTTTCTGGTCATCCAGGCGAATCT
GCTGTTTCCCCTGGCCAGAGGGCCCACGTAGTAGGGGATGCGGAAGGTCAGGATCTTCTCGATCTTTTCC
CGGTTGTCCTTCAGGAATGGGTAAAAATCTTCCTGCCGCCGCAGAATGGCGTGCAGCTCTCCCAGGTGGA
TCTGGTGGGGGATGCTGCCGTTGTCGAAGGTCCGCTGCTTCCGCAGCAGGTCCTCTCTGTTCAGCTTCAC
GAGCAGTTCCTCGGTGCCGTCCATCTTTTCCAGGATGGGCTTGATGAACTTGTAGAACTCTTCCTGGCTG
GCTCCGCCGTCAATGTAGCCGGCGTAGCCGTTCTTGCTCTGGTCGAAGAAAATCTCTTTGTACTTCTCAG
GCAGCTGCTGCCGCACGAGAGCTTTCAGCAGGGTCAGGTCCTGGTGGTGCTCGTCGTATCTCTTGATCAT
AGAGGCGCTCAGGGGGGCCTTGGTGATCTCGGTGTTCACTCTCAGGATGTCGCTCAGCAGGATGGCGTCG
GACAGGTTCTTGGCGGCCAGAAACAGGTCGGCGTACTGGTCGCCGATCTGGGCCAGCAGGTTGTCCAGGT
CGTCGTCGTAGGTGTCCTTGCTCAGCTGCAGTTTGGCATCCTCGGCCAGGTCGAAGTTGCTCTTGAAGTT
GGGGGTCAGGCCCAGGCTCAGGGCAATCAGGTTTCCGAACAGGCCATTCTTCTTCTCGCCGGGCAGCTGG
GCGATCAGATTTTCCAGCCGTCTGCTCTTGCTCAGTCTGGCAGACAGGATGGCCTTGGCGTCCACGCCGC
TGGCGTTGATGGGGTTTTCCTCGAACAGCTGGTTGTAGGTCTGCACCAGCTGGATGAACAGCTTGTCCAC
GTCGCTGTTGTCGGGGTTCAGGTCGCCCTCGATCAGGAAGTGGCCCCGGAACTTGATCATGTGGGCCAGG
GCCAGATAGATCAGCCGCAGGTCGGCCTTGTCGGTGCTGTCCACCAGTTTCTTTCTCAGGTGGTAGATGG
TGGGGTACTTCTCGTGGTAGGCCACCTCGTCCACGATGTTGCCGAAGATGGGGTGCCGCTCGTGCTTCTT
ATCCTCTTCCACCAGGAAGGACTCTTCCAGTCTGTGGAAGAAGCTGTCGTCCACCTTGGCCATCTCGTTG
CTGAAGATCTCTTGCAGATAGCAGATCCGGTTCTTCCGTCTGGTGTATCTTCTTCTGGCGGTTCTCTTCA
GCCGGGTGGCCTCGGCTGTTTCGCCGCTGTCGAACAGCAGGGCTCCGATCAGGTTCTTCTTGATGCTGTG
CCGGTCGGTGTTGCCCAGCACCTTGAATTTCTTGCTGGGCACCTTGTACTCGTCGGTGATCACGGCCCAG
CCCACAGAGTTGGTGCCGATGTCCAGGCCGATGCTGTACTTCTTGTCGGCTGCTGGGACTCCGTGGATAC
CGACCTTCCGCTTCTTCTTTGGGGCCATGGTGGCGGCCTCAGAGGCCAACAGCGGCCGCGATATCCTCGA
GGAATTCTTTGCCAAAATGATGAGACAGCACAATAACCAGCACGTTGCCCAGGAGCTGTAGGAAAAAGAA
GAAGGCATGAACATGGTTAGCAGAGGCTCTAGAGCCGCCGGTCACACGCCAGAAGCCGAACCCCGCCCTG
CCCCGTCCCCCCCGAAGGCAGCCGTCCCCCCGCGGACAGCCCCGAGGCTGGAGAGGGAGAAGGGGACGGC
GGCGCGGCGACGCACGAAGGCCCTCCCCGCCCATTTCCTTCCTGCCGGCGCCGCACCGCTTCGCCCCGCG
CCCGCTAGAGGGGGTGCGGCGGCGCCTCCCAGATTTCGGCTCCGCACAGATTTGGGACAAAGGAAGTCCC
TGCGCCCTCTCGCACGATTACCATAAAAGGCAATGGCTGCGGCTCGCCGCGCCTCGACAGCCGCCGGCGC
TCCGGGGGCCGCCGCGCCCCYCCCCCGMGCCCCCCCCGGCCCGMGGCGGCCCCGCCCCGCCCGGCACCCC
CMCCTGCCGCCACCCCCCGCCCGGCACGGCGAGCCCCGCGCCACGCCCCGTACGGAGCCCCGCACCCGAA
GCCGGGCCGTGCTCAGCAACTCGGGGAGGGGGGTGCAGGGGGGGTTGCAGCCCGACCGACGCGCCCACAC
CCCCTGCTCACCCCCCCACGCACACACCCCGCACGCAGCCTTTGTTCCCCTCGCAGCCCCCCCCGCACCG
CGGGGCACCGCCCCCGGCCGCGCTCCCCTCGCGCACACTGCGGAGCGCACAAAGCCCCGCGCCGCGCCCG
CAGCGCTCACAGCCGCCGGGCAGCGCGGAGCCGCACGCGGCGCTCCCCACGCACACACACACGCACGCAC
CCCCCGAGCCGCTCCCCCCGCACAAAGGGCCCTCCCGGAGCCCCTCAAGGCTTTCACGCAGCCACAGAAA
AGAAACAAGCCGTCATTAAACCAAGCGCTAATTACAGCCCGGAGGAGAAGGGCCGTCCCGCCCGCTCACC
TGTGGGAGTAACGCGGTCAGTCAGAGCCGGGGCGGGCGGCGCGAGGCGGCGGCGGAGCGGGGCACGGGGC
GAAGGCAGCGCGCAGCGACTCCCGCCCGCCGCGCGCTTCGCTTTTTATAGGGCCGCCGCCGCCGCCGCCT
CGCCATAAAAGGAAACTTTCGGAGCGCGCCGCTCTGATTGGCTGCCGCCSCACCTCTCCSCCTCCCCCCC
CCCCCCCCCTCCCCCCCCCCCCCCCCCCCTKGCGCGCCCCCCCCCCCCCCCCGCCCCCATCGCTGCACAA
AATAATTAAAAAATAAATAAATACAAAATTGGGGGTGGGGAGGGGGGGGAGATGGGGAGAGTGAAGCAGA
ACGTGGGGCTCACCTCGACCATGGTAATAGCGATGACTAATACGTAGATGTACTGCCAAGTAGGAAAGTC
CCATAAGGTCATGTACTGGGCATAATGCCAGGCGGGCCATTTACCGTCATTGACGTCAATAGGGGGCGTA
CTTGGCATATGATACACTTGATGTACTGCCAAGTGGGCAGTTTACCGTAAATACTCCACCCATTGACGTC
AATGGAAAGTCCCTATTGGCGTTACTATGGGAACATACGTCATTATTGACGTCAATGGGCGGGGGTCGTT
GGGCGGTCAGCCAGGCGGGCCATTTACCGTAAGTTATGTAACGCGGAACTCCATATATGGGCTATGAACT
AATGACCCCGTAATTGATTACTATTAATAACTAGTCAATAATCAATGTCGACTCGTATTCCCGGGCTGCC
AAGCAGAAAAGCCACCGCTGAGGAGACTCCGGTCACTGTCCTCGCCCCGCCTCCCCCTTCCCTCCCCTTG
GGGACCACCGGGCGCCACGCCGCGAACGGTAAGTGCCGCGGTCGTCGGCGCCTCCGCCCTCCCCCTAGGG
CCCCAATTCCCAGCGGGCGCGGCGCCGGCCCCTCCCCCCGCCGCGCGCGCGCCCGCTGCCCCGCCCTTCG
TGGCCGCCCGGCGTGGGCGGTGCCACCCCTCCCCCCGGCGGCCCCGCGCGCAGCTCCCGGCTCCCTCCCC
CTTCGGATGTGGCTTGAGCTGTAGGCGCGGAGGGCCGGAGACGCTGCAGACCCGCGACCCGGAGCAGCTC
GGAGGCGGTGAAGTCGGTGGCTTTCCTTCTCTCTAGCTCTCGCTCGCTGGTGGTGCTTCAGATGCCACAC
GCGTAGCTTATAATACCGGTTCAATTGCCGACCCCTCCCCCCAACTTCTCGGGGACTGTGGGCGATGTGC
GCTCTGCCCACTGACGGGCACCGGAGCCTCTAGGCGAGACCCTGTCTCACAAAATAAAGTAAGCCCGGAC
TGAGTGCGGAAAGGCGGGCCTGGCGGGTCTGGTCTCCCCATGCGGGCCACCAGAGGCCCTGCAGCCTTCA
GTCGCTTGAAGGGGTAATGGCGCTTCCACTCACAAACATGGCGGACAGAGCGTGTGAACGAGATGAACAG
CCCCTCAAAAATATGGCCGCCGAGGCTGGACGGCCGTGCCCCAGCAGCACCGCCTCCGCGCCCCACGTGA
TCTCTCGCCGGGCACAGCGCTGACCGCGGAGGTCCAACCGGAAGAATGTCCGGATTGGACATTCGGAAGA
GGGCCCGCCTTCCCTGGGGAATCTCTGCGCACGCGCAGAACGCTTCGACCAATGAAAACACAGGAAGCCG
TCCGCGCAACCGCGTTGCGTCACTTCTGCCGCCCCTGTTTCAAGGTATATAGCCGTAGACGGAACTTCGC
CTTTCTCTCGGCCTTAGCGCCATTTTTTTGGGTGAGTGTTTTTTGGTTCCTGCGTTGGGATTCCGTGTAC
AATCCATAGACATCTGACCTCGGCACTTAGCATCATCACAGCAAACTAACTGTAGCCTTTCTCTCTTTCC
CTGTAGAAACCTCTGCACCTGAGGCCACCATGTTGAGCAAGGGCGAGGAGGTCATCAAAGAGTTCATGCG
CTTCAAGGTGCGCATGGAGGGCTCCATGAACGGCCATGAGTTCGAGATCGAGGGCGAGGGCGAGGGCCGC
CCCTACGAGGGCACCCAGACCGCCAAGCTGAAGGTGACCAAGGGCGGCCCCCTGCCCTTCGCCTGGGACA
TCCTGTCCCCCCAGTTCATGTACGGCTCCAAGGCGTACGTGAAGCACCCCGCCGACATCCCCGATTACAA
GAAGCTGTCCTTCCCCGAGGGCTTCAAGTGGGAGCGCGTGATGAACTTCGAGGACGGCGGTCTGGTGACC
GTGACCCAGGACTCCTCCCTGCAGGACGGCACGCTGATCTACAAGGTGAAGATGCGCGGCACCAACTTCC
CCCCCGACGGCCCCGTAATGCAGAAGAAGACAATGGGCTGGGAGGCCTCCACCGAGCGCCTGTACCCCCG
CGACGGCGTGCTGAAGGGCGAGATCCACCAGGCCCTGAAGCTGAAGGACGGCGGCCACTACCTGGTGGAG
TTCAAGACCATCTACATGGCCAAGAAGCCCGTGCAACTGCCCGGCTACTACTACGTGGACACCAAGCTGG
ACATCACCTCCCACAACGAGGACTACACCATCGTGGAACAGTACGAGCGCTCCGAGGGCCGCCACCACCT
GTTCCTGTACGGCATGGACGAGCTGTACAAGGGCAGTGGAGCTACTAACTTCAGCCTGCTGAAGCAGGCT
GGTGACGTCGAGGAGAATCCTGGCCCCATGACCGAGTACAAGCCCACGGTGCGCCTCGCCACCCGCGACG
ACGTCCCCAGGGCCGTACGCACCCTCGCCGCCGCGTTCGCCGACTACCCCGCCACGCGCCACACCGTCGA
TCCGGACCGCCACATCGAGCGGGTCACCGAGCTGCAAGAACTCTTCCTCACGCGCGTCGGGCTCGACATC
GGCAAGGTGTGGGTCGCGGACGACGGCGCCGCGGTGGCGGTCTGGACCACGCCGGAGAGCGTCGAAGCGG
GGGCGGTGTTCGCCGAGATCGGCCCGCGCATGGCCGAGTTGAGCGGTTCCCGGCTGGCCGCGCAGCAACA
GATGGAAGGCCTCCTGGCGCCGCACCGGCCCAAGGAGCCCGCGTGGTTCCTGGCCACCGTCGGCGTCTCG
CCCGACCACCAGGGCAAGGGTCTGGGCAGCGCCGTCGTGCTCCCCGGAGTGGAGGCGGCCGAGCGCGCCG
GGGTGCCCGCCTTCCTGGAGACCTCCGCGCCCCGCAACCTCCCCTTCTACGAGCGGCTCGGCTTCACCGT
CACCGCCGACGTCGAGGTGCCCGAAGGACCGCGCACCTGGTGCATGACCCGCAAGCCCGGTGCCTGATTC
GAAGGCCTGTCGTGAATTCACTCCTCAGGTGCAGGCTGCCTATCAGAAGGTGGTGGCTGGTGTGGCCAAT
GCCCTGGCTCACAAATACCACTGAGATCTTTTTCCCTCTGCCAAAAATTATGGGGACATCATGAAGCCCC
TTGAGCATCTGACTTCTGGCTAATAAAGGAAATTTATTTTCATTGCAATAGTGTGTTGGAATTTTTTGTG
TCTCTCACTCGGAAGGACATATGGGAGGGCAAATCATTTAAAACATCAGAATGAGTATTTGGTTTAGAGT
TTGGCAACATATGCCATATGCTGGCTGCCATGAACTAGCTACTCGGGACCCCTTACCGAAACATCGCCGC
ATTCTGCAGAGGAGTCGAGTGTATGTAAACTTCTGACCCACTGGGAATGTGATGAAAGAAATAAAAGCTG
AAATGAATCATTCTCTCTACTATTATTCTGATATTTCACATTCTTAAAATAAAGTGGTGATCCTAACTGA
CCTAAGACAGGGAATTTTTACTAGGATTAAATGTCAGGAATTGTGAAAAAGTGAGTTTAAATGTATTTGG
CTAAGGTGTATGTAAACTTCCGACTTCAACTGTATAGGGATCCGCTTCCTCGCTCACTGACTCGCTGCGC
TCGGTCGTTCGGCTGCGGCGAGCGGTATCAGCTCACTCAAAGGCGGTAATACGGTTATCCACAGAATCAG
GGGATAACGCAGGAAAGAACATGTGAGCAAAAGGCCAGCAAAAGGCCAGGAACCGTAAAAAGGCCGCGTT
GCTGGCGTTTTTCCATAGGCTCCGCCCCCCTGACGAGCATCACAAAAATCGACGCTCAAGTCAGAGGTGG
CGAAACCCGACAGGACTATAAAGATACCAGGCGTTTCCCCCTGGAAGCTCCCTCGTGCGCTCTCCTGTTC
CGACCCTGCCGCTTACCGGATACCTGTCCGCCTTTCTCCCTTCGGGAAGCGTGGCGCTTTCTCATAGCTC
ACGCTGTAGGTATCTCAGTTCGGTGTAGGTCGTTCGCTCCAAGCTGGGCTGTGTGCACGAACCCCCCGTT
CAGCCCGACCGCTGCGCCTTATCCGGTAACTATCGTCTTGAGTCCAACCCGGTAAGACACGACTTATCGC
CACTGGCAGCAGCCACTGGTAACAGGATTAGCAGAGCGAGGTATGTAGGCGGTGCTACAGAGTTCTTGAA
GTGGTGGCCTAACTACGGCTACACTAGAAGAACAGTATTTGGTATCTGCGCTCTGCTGAAGCCAGTTACC
TTCGGAAAAAGAGTTGGTAGCTCTTGATCCGGCAAACAAACCACCGCTGGTAGCGGTGGTTTTTTTGTTT
GCAAGCAGCAGATTACGCGCAGAAAAAAAGGATCTCAAGAAGATCCTTTGATCTTTTCTACGGGGTCTGA
CGCTCAGTGGAACGAAAACTCACGTTAAGGGATTTTGGTCATGAGATTATCAAAAAGGATCTTCACCTAG
ATCCTTTTAAATTAAAAATGAAGTTTTAAATCAATCTAAAGTATATATGAGTAAACTTGGTCTGACAGTT
ACCAATGCTTAATCAGTGAGGCACCTATCTCAGCGATCTGTCTATTTCGTTCATCCATAGTTGCCTGACT
CCCCGTCGTGTAGATAACTACGATACGGGAGGGCTTACCATCTGGCCCCAGTGCTGCAATGATACCGCGA
GACCCACGCTCACCGGCTCCAGATTTATCAGCAATAAACCAGCCAGCCGGAAGGGCCGAGCGCAGAAGTG
GTCCTGCAACTTTATCCGCCTCCATCCAGTCTATTAATTGTTGCCGGGAAGCTAGAGTAAGTAGTTCGCC
AGTTAATAGTTTGCGCAACGTTGTTGCCATTGCTACAGGCATCGTGGTGTCACGCTCGTCGTTTGGTATG
GCTTCATTCAGCTCCGGTTCCCAACGATCAAGGCGAGTTACATGATCCCCCATGTTGTGCAAAAAAGCGG
TTAGCTCCTTCGGTCCTCCGATCGTTGTCAGAAGTAAGTTGGCCGCAGTGTTATCACTCATGGTTATGGC
AGCACTGCATAATTCTCTTACTGTCATGCCATCCGTAAGATGCTTTTCTGTGACTGGTGAGTACTCAACC
AAGTCATTCTGAGAATAGTGTATGCGGCGACCGAGTTGCTCTTGCCCGGCGTCAATACGGGATAATACCG
CGCCACATAGCAGAACTTTAAAAGTGCTCATCATTGGAAAACGTTCTTCGGGGCGAAAACTCTCAAGGAT
CTTACCGCTGTTGAGATCCAGTTCGATGTAACCCACTCGTGCACCCAACTGATCTTCAGCATCTTTTACT
TTCACCAGCGTTTCTGGGTGAGCAAAAACAGGAAGGCAAAATGCCGCAAAAAAGGGAATAAGGGCGACAC
GGAAATGTTGAATACTCATACTCTTCCTTTTTCAATATTATTGAAGCATTTATCAGGGTTATTGTCTCAT
GAGCGGATACATATTTGAATGTATTTAGAAAAATAAACAAATAGGGGTTCCGCGCACATTTCCCCGAAAA
GTGCCACCTGATGCGGTGTGAAATACCGCACAGATGCGTAAGGAGAAAATACCGCATCAGGAAATTGTAA
GCGTTAATATTTTGTTAAAATT
